>Addgene plasmid #25395 | pEGFP-mSmo | addgene full sequence | sequence record 159487 | Addgene NGS Result
ATATATGGAGTTCCGCGTTACATAACTTACGGTAAATGGCCCGCCTGGCTGACCGCCCAACGACCCCCGC
CCATTGACGTCAATAATGACGTATGTTCCCATAGTAACGCCAATAGGGACTTTCCATTGACGTCAATGGG
TGGAGTATTTACGGTAAACTGCCCACTTGGCAGTACATCAAGTGTATCATATGCCAAGTACGCCCCCTAT
TGACGTCAATGACGGTAAATGGCCCGCCTGGCATTATGCCCAGTACATGACCTTATGGGACTTTCCTACT
TGGCAGTACATCTACGTATTAGTCATCGCTATTACCATGGTGATGCGGTTTTGGCAGTACATCAATGGGC
GTGGATAGCGGTTTGACTCACGGGGATTTCCAAGTCTCCACCCCATTGACGTCAATGGGAGTTTGTTTTG
GCACCAAAATCAACGGGACTTTCCAAAATGTCGTAACAACTCCGCCCCATTGACGCAAATGGGCGGTAGG
CGTGTACGGTGGGAGGTCTATATAAGCAGAGCTGGTTTAGTGAACCGTCAGATCCGCTACAAGCTTACCA
TGGCCGCTGGCCGCCCCGTGCGTGGGCCCGAGCTGGCGCCCCGGAGGCTGCTGCAGTTGCTGCTGCTGGT
ACTGCTGGGGGGCCCGGGCCGGGGGGCGGCCTTGAGCGGGAACGTGACCGGGCCTGGGCCTCACAGCGCC
AGCGGGAGCTCGAGGAGGAACGTGCCGGTGACCAGCCCTCCGCCGCCGCTGCTGAGCCACTGCGGCCGGG
CCGCCCACTGCGAGCCTTTGCGCTACAACGTGTGCCTGGGCTCGGCGCTGCCCTACGGAGCCACCACCAC
GCTGCTGGCTGGGGACTCGGACTCGCAGGAGGAAGCGCACGGCAAGCTCGTGCTCTGGTCCGGCCTCCGG
AATGCCCCCCGCTGCTGGGCAGTGATCCAGCCCCTGCTGTGTGCTGTCTACATGCCCAAGTGTGAGAATG
ACCGAGTGGAGTTGCCCAGCCGTACCCTCTGCCAGGCCACCCGAGGCCCCTGTGCCATTGTGGAGCGGGA
GCGAGGGTGGCCTGACTTTCTGCGTTGCACACCGGACCACTTCCCTGAAGGCTGCCCAAACGAGGTACAA
AACATCAAGTTCAACAGCTCAGGCCAATGTGAAGCACCCTTGGTGCGAACAGACAACCCCAAGAGCTGGT
ATGAGGACGTGGAGGGCTGTGGGATTCAGTGTCAGAACCCGCTGTTCACCGAGGCCGAGCACCAGGACAT
GCACAGCTACATCGCAGCCTTCGGGGCGGTCACTGGTCTCTGCACGCTCTTCACACTGGCCACCTTTGTG
GCTGACTGGCGGAATTCCAATCGCTACCCTGCGGTTATTCTCTTCTATGTCAATGCGTGTTTCTTCGTGG
GCAGCATTGGCTGGCTGGCCCAGTTCATGGATGGTGCCCGCCGAGAGATTGTTTGCCGAGCAGATGGCAC
CATGAGATTTGGGGAGCCCACCTCCAGTGAGACCCTGTCCTGTGTCATCATCTTTGTCATTGTGTACTAT
GCCTTGATGGCTGGAGTAGTCTGGTTCGTGGTCCTCACCTATGCCTGGCACACCTCCTTCAAAGCCCTGG
GCACCACCTACCAGCCTCTCTCGGGCAAGACATCCTATTTCCACCTGCTCACGTGGTCACTCCCCTTTGT
CCTCACGGTGGCAATCCTGGCTGTGGCTCAGGTAGATGGAGACTCCGTGAGTGGCATCTGTTTTGTAGGC
TACAAGAACTATCGGTACCGTGCTGGCTTTGTCCTGGCCCCAATTGGCCTGGTGCTTATTGTGGGAGGCT
ACTTCCTCATCAGAGGGGTCATGACTCTGTTCTCCATCAAGAGCAACCACCCTGGGCTCTTAAGTGAGAA
GGCAGCCAGCAAGATCAACGAGACCATGCTGCGCCTGGGCATTTTTGGCTTCCTGGCCTTTGGCTTTGTG
CTCATCACCTTCAGCTGCCACTTCTATGACTTCTTCAACCAGGCTGAGTGGGAGCGTAGCTTCCGGGACT
ATGTGCTATGCCAAGCCAACGTGACCATCGGGCTGCCTACCAAGAAGCCCATTCCTGACTGTGAGATCAA
GAATCGGCCCAGCCTCCTGGTGGAGAAGATCAATCTATTTGCCATGTTTGGCACTGGCATTGCCATGAGC
ACCTGGGTCTGGACCAAGGCCACCCTGCTCATCTGGAGGCGCACCTGGTGCAGGTTGACTGGGCACAGTG
ATGATGAGCCCAAGAGAATCAAGAAGAGCAAGATGATCGCCAAGGCCTTCTCTAAGCGGCGTGAGCTGCT
GCAGAACCCGGGCCAGGAGCTCTCCTTCAGCATGCACACTGTCTCCCATGATGGACCTGTTGCGGGTTTG
GCTTTTGACCTCAATGAACCCTCAGCTGACGTCTCCTCTGCCTGGGCTCAGCATGTCACCAAGATGGTGG
CTCGGAGAGGAGCCATATTGCCCCAGGATGTGTCCGTTACCCCTGTGGCAACTCCAGTGCCACCAGAAGA
ACAAGCCAACATGTGGCTGGTTGAGGCAGAGATCTCCCCAGAGTTAGAGAAGCGTTTGGGCCGGAAGAAA
AAGCGGAGGAAGAGGAAGAAGGAGGTGTGCCCCTTGGGGCCAGCCCCTGAGCTTCACCACTCTGCCCCTG
TTCCTGCCACCAGTGCAGTTCCTCGGCTGCCTCAGCTGCCTCGGCAGAAGTGCCTGGTAGCTGCAAACGC
CTGGGGAACAGGGGAGTCCTGCCGACAGGGAGCCTGGACTCTAGTCTCCAACCCCTTCTGCCCAGAGCCT
AGTCCCCATCAAGATCCATTTCTCCCTGGTGCCTCAGCCCCCCGGGTCTGGGCTCAGGGCCGCCTCCAGG
GGCTGGGATCCATTCATTCCCGCACTAACCTAATGGAGGCTGAGATCTTGGATGCAGACTCGGACTTCAG
AAAAGAGCTAGCGCTACCGGTCGCCACCATGGTGAGCAAGGGCGAGGAGCTGTTCACCGGGGTGGTGCCC
ATCCTGGTCGAGCTGGACGGCGACGTAAACGGCCACAAGTTCAGCGTGTCCGGCGAGGGCGAGGGCGATG
CCACCTACGGCAAGCTGACCCTGAAGTTCATCTGCACCACCGGCAAGCTGCCCGTGCCCTGGCCCACCCT
CGTGACCACCCTGACCTACGGCGTGCAGTGCTTCAGCCGCTACCCCGACCACATGAAGCAGCACGACTTC
TTCAAGTCCGCCATGCCCGAAGGCTACGTCCAGGAGCGCACCATCTTCTTCAAGGACGACGGCAACTACA
AGACCCGCGCCGAGGTGAAGTTCGAGGGCGACACCCTGGTGAACCGCATCGAGCTGAAGGGCATCGACTT
CAAGGAGGACGGCAACATCCTGGGGCACAAGCTGGAGTACAACTACAACAGCCACAACGTCTATATCATG
GCCGACAAGCAGAAGAACGGCATCAAGGTGAACTTCAAGATCCGCCACAACATCGAGGACGGCAGCGTGC
AGCTCGCCGACCACTACCAGCAGAACACCCCCATCGGCGACGGCCCCGTGCTGCTGCCCGACAACCACTA
CCTGAGCACCCAGTCCGCCCTGAGCAAAGACCCCAACGAGAAGCGCGATCACATGGTCCTGCTGGAGTTC
GTGACCGCCGCCGGGATCACTCTCGGCATGGACGAGCTGTACAAGTCCGGACTCAGATCTCGAGCTCAAG
CTTCGAATTCTGCAGGAATTAGGTCGTAGTCGACGGTACCGCGGGCCCGGGATCCACCGGATCTAGATAA
CTGATCATAATCAGCCATACCACATTTGTAGAGGTTTTACTTGCTTTAAAAAACCTCCCACACCTCCCCC
TGAACCTGAAACATAAAATGAATGCAATTGTTGTTGTTAACTTGTTTATTGCAGCTTATAATGGTTACAA
ATAAAGCAATAGCATCACAAATTTCACAAATAAAGCATTTTTTTCACTGCATTCTAGTTGTGGTTTGTCC
AAACTCATCAATGTATCTTAACGCGTAAATTGTAAGCGTTAATATTTTGTTAAAATTCGCGTTAAATTTT
TGTTAAATCAGCTCATTTTTTAACCAATAGGCCGAAATCGGCAAAATCCCTTATAAATCAAAAGAATAGA
CCGAGATAGGGT
[37 nt withheld, positions 4143-4179]
AAAGAACGTGGACTCCAACGTCAAAGG
[49 nt withheld, positions 4207-4255]
T
[91 nt withheld, positions 4257-4347]
G
[124 nt withheld, positions 4349-4472]
CAGGTGGCACTTTTCGGGGAAATGTGCGCGGAACCCCTATTTGTTTATTTTTCTAAATACATTCAAATAT
GTATCCGCTCATGAGACAATAACCCTGATAAATGCTTCAATAATATTGAAAAAGGAAGAGTCCTGAGGCG
GAAAGAACCAGCTGTGGAATGTGTGTCAGTTAGGGTGTGGAAAGTCCCCAGGCTCCCCAGCAGGCAGAAG
TATGCAAAGCATGCATCTCAATTAGTCAGCAACCAGGTGTGGAAAGTCCCCAGGCTCCCCAGCAGGCAGA
AGTATGCAAAGCATGCATCTCAATTAGTCAGCAACCATAGTCCCGCCCCTAACTCCGCCCATCCCGCCCC
TAACTCCGCCCAGTTCCGCCCATTCTCCGCCCCATGGCTGACTAATTTTTTTTATTTATGCAGAGGCCGA
GGCCGCCTCGGCCTCTGAGCTATTCCAGAAGTAGTGAGGAGGCTTTTTTGGAGGCCTAGGCTTTTGCAAA
GATCGATCAAGAGACAGGATGAGGATCGTTTCGCATGATTGAACAAGATGGATTGCACGCAGGTTCTCCG
GCCGCTTGGGTGGAGAGGCTATTCGGCTATGACTGGGCACAACAGACAATCGGCTGCTCTGATGCCGCCG
TGTTCCGGCTGTCAGCGCAGGGGCGCCCGGTTCTTTTTGTCAAGACCGACCTGTCCGGTGCCCTGAATGA
ACTGCAAGACGAGGCAGCGCGGCTATCGTGGCTGGCCACGACGGGCGTTCCTTGCGCAGCTGTGCTCGAC
GTTGTCACTGAAGCGGGAAGGGACTGGCTGCTATTGGGCGAAGTGCCGGGGCAGGATCTCCTGTCATCTC
ACCTTGCTCCTGCCGAGAAAGTATCCATCATGGCTGATGCAATGCGGCGGCTGCATACGCTTGATCCGGC
TACCTGCCCATTCGACCACCAAGCGAAACATCGCATCGAGCGAGCACGTACTCGGATGGAAGCCGGTCTT
GTCGATCAGGATGATCTGGACGAAGAGCATCAGGGGCTCGCGCCAGCCGAACTGTTCGCCAGGCTCAAGG
CGAGCATGCCCGACGGCGAGGATCTCGTCGTGACCCATGGCGATGCCTGCTTGCCGAATATCATGGTGGA
AAATGGCCGCTTTTCTGGATTCATCGACTGTGGCCGGCTGGGTGTGGCGGACCGCTATCAGGACATAGCG
TTGGCTACCCGTGATATTGCTGAAGAGCTTGGCGGCGAATGGGCTGACCGCTTCCTCGTGCTTTACGGTA
TCGCCGCTCCCGATTCGCAGCGCATCGCCTTCTATCGCCTTCTTGACGAGTTCTTCTGAGCGGGACTCTG
GGGTTCGAAATGACCGACCAAGCGACGCCCAACCTGCCATCACGAGATTTCGATTCCACCGCCGCCTTCT
ATGAAAGGTTGGGCTTCGGAATCGTTTTCCGGGACGCCGGCTGGATGATCCTCCAGCGCGGGGATCTCAT
GCTGGAGTTCTTCGCCCACCCTAGGGGGAGGCTAACTGAAACACGGAAGGAGACAATACCGGAAGGAACC
CGCGCTATGACGGCAATAAAAAGACAGAATAAAACGCACGGTGTTGGGTCGTTTGTTCATAAACGCGGGG
TTCGGTCCCAGGGCTGGCACTCTGTCGATACCCCACCGAGACCCCATTGGGGCCAATACGCCCGCGTTTC
TTCCTTTTCCCCACCCCACCCCCCAAGTTCGGGTGAAGGCCCAGGGCTCGCAGCCAACGTCGGGGCGGCA
GGCCCTGCCATAGCCTCAGGTTACTCATATATACTTTAGATTGATTTAAAACTTCATTTTTAATTTAAAA
GGATCTAGGTGAAGATCCTTTTTGATAATCTCATGACCAAAATCCCTTAACGTGAGTTTTCGTTCCACTG
AGCGTCAGACCCCGTAGAAAAGATCAAAGGATCTTCTTGAGATCCTTTTTTTCTGCGCGTAATCTGCTGC
TTGCAAACAAAAAAACCACCGCTACCAGCGGTGGTTTGTTTGCCGGATCAAGAGCTACCAACTCTTTTTC
CGAAGGTAACTGGCTTCAGCAGAGCGCAGATACCAAATACTGTTCTTCTAGTGTAGCCGTAGTTAGGCCA
CCACTTCAAGAACTCTGTAGCACCGCCTACATACCTCGCTCTGCTAATCCTGTTACCAGTGGCTGCTGCC
AGTGGCGATAAGTCGTGTCTTACCGGGTTGGACTCAAGACGATAGTTACCGGATAAGGCGCAGCGGTCGG
GCTGAACGGGGGGTTCGTGCACACAGCCCAGCTTGGAGCGAACGACCTACACCGAACTGAGATACCTACA
GCGTGAGCTATGAGAAAGCGCCACGCTTCCCGAAGGGAGAAAGGCGGACAGGTATCCGGTAAGCGGCAGG
GTCGGAACAGGAGAGCGCACGAGGGAGCTTCCAGGGGGAAACGCCTGGTATCTTTATAGTCCTGTCGGGT
TTCGCCACCTCTGACTTGAGCGTCGATTTTTGTGATGCTCGTCAGGGGGGCGGAGCCTATGGAAAAACGC
CAGCAACGCGGCCTTTTTACGGTTCCTGGCCTTTTGCTGGCCTTTTGCTCACATGTTCTTTCCTGCGTTA
TCCCCTGATTCTGTGGATAACCGTATTACCGCCATGCATTAGTTATTAATAGTAATCAATTACGGGGTCA
TTAGTTCATAGCCC
Features (pLannotate 1.2.2; 17 found; start..end, strand, type, name):
     16..319     +  enhancer       CMV enhancer: human cytomegalovirus immediate early enhancer
    320..523     +  promoter       CMV promoter: human cytomegalovirus (CMV) immediate early promoter
    560..2938    +  CDS            Smo: SMO_MOUSE - Also known as Smoh. Experimental evidence at protein level: Swiss-Prot protein existence level 1. G protein-coupled receptor that probably associates with the patched protein (PTCH) to transduce the hedgehog's proteins signal. Binding of sonic hedgehog (SHH) to its receptor patched is thought to prevent normal inhibition by patched of smoothened (SMO) (By similarity). Required for the accumulation of KIF7, GLI2 and GLI3 in the cilia. Interacts with DLG5 at the ciliary base to induce the accumulation of KIF7 and GLI2 at the ciliary tip for GLI2 activation (PubMed:25644602). From Mus
   2969..3685    +  CDS            EGFP: EGFP is a basic (constitutively fluorescent) green fluorescent protein published in 1996, derived from Aequorea victoria. It is reported to be a rapidly-maturing weak dimer with moderate acid sensitivity.
   3686..3725    +  misc_feature   MCS (fragment): multiple cloning site
   3738..3765    +  misc_feature   MCS (fragment): multiple cloning site
   3782..3866    +  CDS            large T antigen (fragment): large T antigen from SV40 (simian virus 40)
   3889..4010    +  polyA_signal   SV40 poly(A) signal: SV40 polyadenylation signal
   4044..4472    -  rep_origin     f1 ori (sequence partly withheld): f1 bacteriophage origin of replication; arrow indicates direction of (+) strand synthesis
   4499..4603    +  promoter       AmpR promoter: bla
   4605..4962    +  promoter       SV40 promoter: SV40 enhancer and early promoter
   4997..5791    +  CDS            NeoR/KanR: aminoglycoside phosphotransferase from Tn5; aph(3')-II (or nptII); confers resistance to neomycin, kanamycin, and G418 (Geneticin®)
   5812..5964    +  CDS            ble (fragment): BLE_KLEPN - Experimental evidence at protein level: Swiss-Prot protein existence level 1. Binding protein with a strong affinity to the bleomycin family of antibiotics. Binds to CL990; an antimitotic-antibiotic compound. From Klebsiella pneumoniae.
   6023..6070    +  polyA_signal   HSV TK poly(A) signal: herpes simplex virus thymidine kinase polyadenylation signal (Cole and Stacy, 1985)
   6161..6177    -  polyA_signal   bGH poly(A) signal (fragment): bovine growth hormone polyadenylation signal
   6399..6987    +  rep_origin     ori: high-copy-number ColE1/pMB1/pBR322/pUC origin of replication
   7102..7146    +  enhancer       CMV enhancer (fragment): human cytomegalovirus immediate early enhancer
