[The description below was written by a language model from this plasmid's Addgene catalogue record and pLannotate feature annotations shown in this document.]
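Description:
pEGFP-mSmo is a mammalian expression plasmid built on a Clontech pEGFP backbone that produces mouse Smoothened (Smo) fused at its C terminus to EGFP. The full sequence is about 7.1 kb. The roughly 2.4 kb Smo cDNA was inserted by restriction cloning between HindIII and SalI sites, and it sits directly downstream of the human cytomegalovirus immediate early enhancer and promoter. The EGFP coding sequence follows on the same strand after a short linker, and the transcript is terminated by an SV40 polyadenylation signal. The CMV enhancer fragment annotated at the end of the sequence is simply the continuation of the enhancer across the numbering origin of the circular map.

The plasmid replicates in E. coli from a high-copy ColE1/pUC-type origin and also carries an f1 phage origin for single-stranded DNA production. One Tn5 aminoglycoside phosphotransferase (NeoR/KanR) gene provides both selections. A bacterial bla-type promoter drives it for kanamycin resistance in bacteria, and the SV40 enhancer/early promoter drives it for G418 selection of transfected mammalian cells, with an HSV TK polyadenylation signal downstream. The short large T antigen, ble and bGH poly(A) fragments in the annotation appear to be backbone remnants or partial matches rather than functional elements.

Smoothened is the seven-pass transmembrane, G protein-coupled receptor-like transducer of Hedgehog signalling, which Patched normally holds in check. A fluorescent fusion lets its expression and subcellular localisation be followed in cultured cells. The associated publication concerns direct binding of the Hedgehog pathway inhibitor cyclopamine to Smoothened, which fits use of this construct in studies of Smo pharmacology and signalling.
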