Addgene plasmid #25395: pEGFP-mSmo
Depositing lab: Philip Beachy. Depositing organization: Johns Hopkins University and School of Medicine. Publication: Inhibition of Hedgehog signaling by direct binding of cyclopamine to Smoothened. Chen JK, Taipale J, Cooper MK, Beachy PA. Genes Dev. 2002 Nov 1. 16(21):2743-8. 10.1101/gad.1025302 PubMed 12414725.
Backbone
  Vector backbone: pEGFP
  Backbone manufacturer: Clontech
  Backbone size w/o insert (bp): 4700
  Vector type: Mammalian Expression
  Selectable markers: Neomycin (select with G418)
Growth in bacteria
  Bacterial resistance: Kanamycin, 50 μg/mL
  Growth temperature: 37°C
  Growth strain: DH5alpha
  Copy number: High Copy
Gene/Insert
  Gene/Insert name: mouse Smoothened cDNA (alt name: Smo)
  Species: M. musculus (mouse)
  Insert size (bp): 2382
  GenBank ID: NM_176996
  Entrez Gene: Smo (a.k.a. E130215L21Rik, Smoh, bnb, smoothened)
  Promoter: CMV
  Tag / fusion protein: EGFP (C terminal on backbone)
  Cloning method: Restriction Enzyme; 5′ cloning site HinD III (unknown if destroyed); 3′ cloning site Sal I (unknown if destroyed)
  Sequencing primers: 5′ n/a; 3′ n/a
Terms and licenses: Academic/Nonprofit Terms; Industry Terms: Not Available to Industry
How to cite: pEGFP-mSmo was a gift from Philip Beachy (Addgene plasmid # 25395 ; http://n2t.net/addgene:25395 ; RRID:Addgene_25395)
