>Addgene plasmid #25395 | pEGFP-mSmo | addgene partial sequence | sequence record 89353 | CMV-F 5'-CGCAAATGGGCGGTAGGCGTG-3'
ACCGTCAGATCCGCTACAAGCTTACCATGGCCGCTGGCCGCCCCGTGCGTGGGCCCGAGCTGGCGCCCCG
GAGGCTGCTGCAGTTGCTGCTGCTGGTACTGCTGGGGGGCCCGGGCCGGGGGGCGGCCTTGAGCGGGAAC
GTGACCGGGCCTGGGCCTCACAGCGCCAGCGGGAGCTCGAGGAGGAACGTGCCGGTGACCAGCCCTCCGC
CGCCGCTGCTGAGCCACTGCGGCCGGGCCGCCCACTGCGAGCCTTTGCGCTACAACGTGTGCCTGGGCTC
GGCGCTGCCCTACGGAGCCACCACCACGCTGCTGGCTGGGGACTCGGACTCGCAGGAGGAAGCGCACGGC
AAGCTCGTGCTCTGGTCCGGCCTCCGGAATGCCCCCCGCTGCTGGGCAGTGATCCAGCCCCTGCTGTGTG
CTGTCTACATGCCCAAGTGTGAGAATGACCGAGTGGAGTTGCCCAGCCGTACCCTCTGCCAGGCCACCCG
AGGCCCCTGTGCCATTGTGGAGCGGGAGCGAGGGTGGCCTGACTTTCTGCGTTGCACACCGGACCACTTC
CCTGAAGGCTGCCCAAACGAGGTACAAAACATCAAGTTCAACAGCTCAGGCCAATGTGAAGCACCCTTGG
TGCGAACAGACAACCCCAAGAGCTGGTATGAGGACGTGGAGGGCTGTGGGATTCAGTGTCAGAACCCGCT
GTTCACCGAGGCCGAGCACCAGGACATGCACAGCTACATCGCAGCCTTCGGGGCGGTCACTGGTCTCTGC
ACGCTCTTCACACTGGCCACCTTTGTGGCTGACTGGCGGAATTCCAATCGCTACCCTGCGGTTATTCTCT
TCTATGTCAATGCGTGTTTCTTCGTGGGCAGCA
