>Addgene plasmid #25395 | pEGFP-mSmo | addgene partial sequence | sequence record 99472 | EGFP-N 5'-CGTCGCCGTCCAGCTCGACCAG-3'
GCTCTCGCCCTTGCTCACCATGGTGGCGACCGGTAGCGCTAGCTCTTTTCTGAAGTCCGAGTCTGCATCC
AAGATCTCAGCCTCCATTAGGTTAGTGCGGGAATGAATGGATCCCAGCCCCTGGAGGCGGCCCTGAGCCC
AGACCCGGGGGGCTGAGGCACCAGGGAGAAATGGATCTTGATGGGGACTAGGCTCTGGGCAGAAGGGGTT
GGAGACTAGAGTCCAGGCTCCCTGTCGGCAGGACTCCCCTGTTCCCCAGGCGTTTGCAGCTACCAGGCAC
TTCTGCCGAGGCAGCTGAGGCAGCCGAGGAACTGCACTGGTGGCAGGAACAGGGGCAGAGTGGTGAAGCT
CAGGGGCTGGCCCCAAGGGGCACACCTCCTTCTTCCTCTTCCTCCGCTTTTTCTTCCGGCCCAAACGCTT
CTCTAACTCTGGGGAGATCTCTGCCTCAACCAGCCACATGTTGGCTTGTTCTTCTGGTGGCACTGGAGTT
GCCACAGGGGTAACGGACACATCCTGGGGCAATATGGCTCCTCTCCGAGCCACCATCTTGGTGACATGCT
GAGCCCAGGCAGAGGAGACGTCAGCTGAGGGTTCATTGAGGTCAAAAGCCAAACCCGCAACAGGTCCATC
ATGGGAGACAGTGTGCATGCTGAAGGAGAGCTCCTGGCCCGGGTTCTGCAGCAGCTCACGCCGCTTAGAG
AAGGCCTTGGCGATCATCTTGCTCTTCTTGATTCTCTTGGGCTCATCATCACTGTGCCCAGTCAACCTGC
ACCAGGTGCGCCTCCAGATGAGCA
